Addgene plasmid #81917: pDONR223_PSG2_WT
Purpose: Gateway Donor vector containing PSG2 ,part of the Target Accelerator Plasmid Collection.
Depositing lab: Jesse Boehm & William Hahn & David Root. Depositing organization: Broad Institute. Publication: Systematic Functional Interrogation of Rare Cancer Variants Identifies Oncogenic Alleles. Kim E, Ilic N, Shrestha Y, Zou L, Kamburov A, Zhu C, Yang X, Lubonja R, Tran N, Nguyen C, Lawrence MS, Piccioni F, Bagul M, Doench JG, Chouinard CR, Wu X, Hogstrom L, Natoli T, Tamayo P, Horn H, Corsello SM, Lage K, Root DE, Subramanian A, Golub TR, Getz G, Boehm JS, Hahn WC. Cancer Discov. 2016 Jul;6(7):714-26. doi: 10.1158/2159-8290.CD-16-0160. Epub 2016 May 4. PubMed 27147599.
Backbone
  Vector backbone: pDONR223
  Backbone manufacturer: Invitrogen
  Backbone size w/o insert (bp): 2790
  Vector type: Gateway Entry vector
Growth in bacteria
  Bacterial resistance: Spectinomycin, 50 μg/mL
  Growth temperature: 37°C
  Growth strain: DH5alpha
  Copy number: High Copy
Gene/Insert
  Gene/Insert name: PSG2 (alt name: NM_031246.3)
  Species: H. sapiens (human)
  Mutation: V20L; p.333_335del-NPT-ins-IQH
  Entrez Gene: PSG2 (a.k.a. CEA, PSBG2, PSG1)
  Promoter: None
  Cloning method: Gateway Cloning
  Sequencing primers: 5′ M13pUC-fwd; 3′ M13-Rev
Terms and licenses: Academic/Nonprofit Terms; Industry Terms: Not Available to Industry
Depositor comments: Open state: NO stop codon immediately follows insert
How to cite: pDONR223_PSG2_WT was a gift from Jesse Boehm & William Hahn & David Root (Addgene plasmid # 81917 ; http://n2t.net/addgene:81917 ; RRID:Addgene_81917)
