[The description below was written by a language model from this plasmid's Addgene catalogue record and pLannotate feature annotations shown in this document.]
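Description:
pDONR223_PSG2_WT is a Gateway entry clone built in the pDONR223 backbone and carrying the open reading frame of human PSG2 (pregnancy-specific beta-1-glycoprotein 2), as part of the Target Accelerator Plasmid Collection. It is a bacterial propagation plasmid only. A high-copy ColE1/pUC-type origin drives replication in E. coli, and selection relies on the aadA (SmR) aminoglycoside adenylyltransferase gene, which confers spectinomycin resistance. That gene lies downstream of a class 1 integron Pc promoter fragment and a remnant of a gentamicin resistance gene. The sequenced record is about 3.8 kb.

The insert is a coding sequence of roughly 1 kb flanked by two attL recombination sites. The automated annotation labels both as attL3, but they are the pair that lets LR Clonase transfer the ORF into any Gateway destination vector. The annotation tool also named the coding sequence PSG5, probably because of the close similarity among PSG family members; the catalogue identifies it as PSG2. Despite the "WT" name, the record lists differences from the reference transcript: V20L and a replacement of residues 333–335 (NPT to IQH). The clone is in the "open" configuration, with no stop codon immediately after the insert, so C-terminal fusions can be made from tags in the destination vector.

The entry vector has no promoter for expressing the insert. rrnB T1 and T2 terminators sit upstream of the cassette to insulate it from read-through transcription. A T7 promoter lies just outside the downstream att site, facing the insert. The short lacI and lacZα fragments are backbone remnants. The clone serves as a wild-type reference template for making expression constructs, in the context of a study that functionally tested rare cancer variants.
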