Features (pLannotate 1.2.2; 12 found; start..end, strand, type, name):
    121..213     +  CDS            lacI (fragment): lac repressor; lacI; The lac repressor binds to the lac operator to inhibit transcription in E. coli. This inhibition can be relieved by adding lactose or isopropyl-β-D-thiogalactopyranoside (IPTG).
    268..295     -  terminator     rrnB T2 terminator: transcription terminator T2 from the E. coli rrnB gene
    427..470     +  terminator     rrnB T1 terminator: Escherichia coli rrnB; transcription terminator T1 from the E. coli rrnB gene
    517..553     -  CDS            lacZα (fragment): LacZα fragment of β-galactosidase; lacZ fragment
    570..665     +  protein_bind   attL3: mutant version of attL; recombination site for the Gateway® LR reaction LR Clonase™
    671..1666    +  CDS            PSG5: PSG5_HUMAN - Experimental evidence at protein level: Swiss-Prot protein existence level 1. From Homo sapiens (Human).
   1682..1777    -  protein_bind   attL3: mutant version of attL; recombination site for the Gateway® LR reaction LR Clonase™
   1796..1814    -  promoter       T7 promoter: promoter for bacteriophage T7 RNA polymerase
   2004..2027    +  promoter       Pc promoter (fragment): intI1 (promoter lies within the coding sequence); class 1 integron promoter
   2203..2259    +  CDS            GmR (fragment): gentamycin acetyltransferase; aacC1; confers resistance to gentamycin
   2266..3057    +  CDS            SmR: aminoglycoside adenylyltransferase (Murphy, 1985); aadA; confers resistance to spectinomycin and streptomycin
   3150..3738    +  rep_origin     ori: high-copy-number ColE1/pMB1/pBR322/pUC origin of replication
>Addgene plasmid #81917 | pDONR223_PSG2_WT | addgene full sequence | sequence record 169332 | Addgene NGS Result
CTTTCCTGCGTTATCCCCTGATTCTGTGGATAACCGTATTACCGCCTTTGAGTGAGCTGATACCGCTCGC
CGCAGCCGAACGACCGAGCGCAGCGAGTCAGTGAGCGAGGAAGCGGAAGAGCGCCCAATACGCAAACCGC
CTCTCCCCGCGCGTTGGCCGATTCATTAATGCAGCTGGCACGACAGGTTTCCCGACTGGAAAGCGGGCAG
TGAGCGCAACGCAATTAATACGCGTACCGCTAGCCAGGAAGAGTTTGTAGAAACGCAAAAAGGCCATCCG
TCAGGATGGCCTTCTGCTTAGTTTGATGCCTGGCAGTTTATGGCGGGCGTCCTGCCCGCCACCCTCCGGG
CCGTTGCTTCACAACGTTCAAATCCGCTCCCGGCGGATTTGTCCTACTCAGGAGAGCGTTCACCGACAAA
CAACAGATAAAACGAAAGGCCCAGTCTTCCGACTGAGCCTTTCGTTTTATTTGATGCCTGGCAGTTCCCT
ACTCTCGCGTTAACGCTAGCATGGATGTTTTCCCAGTCACGACGTTGTAAAACGACGGCCAGTCTTAAGC
TCGGGCCCCAAATAATGATTTTATTTTGACTGATAGTGACCTGTTCGTTGCAACAAATTGATGAGCAATG
CTTTTTTATAATGCCAACTTTGTACAAAAAAGTTGGCACCATGGGGCCCCTCTCAGCCCCTCCCTGCACA
GAGCACATCAAATGGAAGGGGCTCCTGCTCACAGCATCACTTTTAAACTTCTGGAACCTGCCCACCACTG
CCCAAGTCACGATTGAAGCCCAGCCACCAAAAGTTTCCGAGGGGAAGGATGTTCTTCTACTTGTCCACAA
TTTGCCCCAGAATCTTACTGGCTACATCTGGTACAAAGGGCAAATCAGGGACCTCTACCATTACATTACA
TCATATGTAGTAGACGGTCAAATAATTATATATGGGCCTGCATATAGTGGACGAGAAACAGCATATTCCA
ATGCATCCCTGCTGATCCAGAATGTCACCCGGGAGGACGCAGGATCCTACACCTTACACATCATAAAGCG
AGGTGATGGGACTAGAGGAGTAACTGGATATTTCACCTTCACCTTATACCTGGAGACTCCCAAGCCCTCC
ATCTCCAGCAGCAACTTAAACCCCAGGGAGGCCATGGAAACTGTGATCTTAACCTGTGATCCTGAGACTC
CGGACACAAGCTACCAGTGGTGGATGAATGGTCAGAGCCTCCCTATGACTCACAGGTTTCAGCTGTCCGA
AACCAACAGGACCCTCTTTCTATTTGGTGTCACAAAGTATACTGCAGGACCCTATGAATGTGAAATACGG
AACTCAGGGAGTGCCAGCCGCAGTGACCCAGTCACCCTGAATCTCCTCCATGGTCCAGACCTCCCCAGAA
TTCACCCTTCATACACCAATTACCGTTCAGGAGATAACCTCTACTTGTCTTGCTTCGCGAACTCTAACCC
ACCGGCACAGTATTCTTGGACAATTAATGGGAAGTTTCAGCAATCAGGACAAAATCTGTTTATCCCCCAA
ATTACTACAAAGCATAGCGGGCTCTATGTTTGCTCTGTTCGTAACTCAGCCACTGGCGAGGAAAGCTCCA
CGTCGTTGACAGTCAAAGTCTCTGCTTCTACAAGAATAGGACTTCTTCCTCTCCTTATCCAACATGATTG
CCAACTTTCTTGTACAAAGTTGGCATTATAAGAAAGCATTGCTTATCAATTTGTTGCAACGAACAGGTCA
CTATCAGTCAAAATAAAATCATTATTTGCCATCCAGCTGATATCCCCTATAGTGAGTCGTATTACATGGT
CATAGCTGTTTCCTGGCAGCTCTGGCCCGTGTCTCAAAATCTCTGATGTTACATTGCACAAGATAAAAAT
ATATCATCATGCCTCCTCTAGACCAGCCAGGACAGAAATGCCTCGACTTCGCTGCTACCCAAGGTTGCCG
GGTGACGCACACCGTGGAAACGGATGAAGGCACGAACCCAGTGGACATAAGCCTGTTCGGTTCGTAAGCT
GTAATGCAAGTAGCGTATGCGCTCACGCAACTGGTCCAGAACCTTGACCGAACGCAGCGGTGGTAACGGC
GCAGTGGCGGTTTTCATGGCTTGTTATGACTGTTTTTTTGGGGTACAGTCTATGCCTCGGGCATCCAAGC
AGCAAGCGCGTTACGCCGTGGGTCGATGTTTGATGTTATGGAGCAGCAACGATGTTACGCAGCAGGGCAG
TCGCCCTAAAACAAAGTTAAACATTATGAGGGAAGCGGTGATCGCCGAAGTATCGACTCAACTATCAGAG
GTAGTTGGCGTCATCGAGCGCCATCTCGAACCGACGTTGCTGGCCGTACATTTGTACGGCTCCGCAGTGG
ATGGCGGCCTGAAGCCACACAGTGATATTGATTTGCTGGTTACGGTGACCGTAAGGCTTGATGAAACAAC
GCGGCGAGCTTTGATCAACGACCTTTTGGAAACTTCGGCTTCCCCTGGAGAGAGCGAGATTCTCCGCGCT
GTAGAAGTCACCATTGTTGTGCACGACGACATCATTCCGTGGCGTTATCCAGCTAAGCGCGAACTGCAAT
TTGGAGAATGGCAGCGCAATGACATTCTTGCAGGTATCTTCGAGCCAGCCACGATCGACATTGATCTGGC
TATCTTGCTGACAAAAGCAAGAGAACATAGCGTTGCCTTGGTAGGTCCAGCGGCGGAGGAACTCTTTGAT
CCGGTTCCTGAACAGGATCTATTTGAGGCGCTAAATGAAACCTTAACGCTATGGAACTCGCCGCCCGACT
GGGCTGGCGATGAGCGAAATGTAGTGCTTACGTTGTCCCGCATTTGGTACAGCGCAGTAACCGGCAAAAT
CGCGCCGAAGGATGTCGCTGCCGACTGGGCAATGGAGCGCCTGCCGGCCCAGTATCAGCCCGTCATACTT
GAAGCTAGACAGGCTTATCTTGGACAAGAAGAAGATCGCTTGGCCTCGCGCGCAGATCAGTTGGAAGAAT
TTGTCCACTACGTGAAAGGCGAGATCACCAAGGTAGTCGGCAAATAACCCTCGAGCCACCCATGACCAAA
ATCCCTTAACGTGAGTTACGCGTCGTTCCACTGAGCGTCAGACCCCGTAGAAAAGATCAAAGGATCTTCT
TGAGATCCTTTTTTTCTGCGCGTAATCTGCTGCTTGCAAACAAAAAAACCACCGCTACCAGCGGTGGTTT
TTTTGCCGGATCAAGAGCTACCAACTCTTTTTCCGAAGGTAACTGGCTTCAGCAGAGCGCAGATACCAAA
TACTGTTCTTCTAGTGTAGCCGTAGTTAGGCCACCACTTCAAGAACTCTGTAGCACCGCCTACATACCTC
GCTCTGCTAATCCTGTTACCAGTGGCTGCTGCCAGTGGCGATAAGTCGTGTCTTACCGGGTTGGACTCAA
GACGATAGTTACCGGATAAGGCGCAGCGGTCGGGCTGAACGGGGGGTTCGTGCACACAGCCCAGCTTGGA
GCGAACGACCTACACCGAACTGAGATACCTACAGCGTGAGCTATGAGAAAGCGCCACGCTTCCCGAAGGG
AGAAAGGCGGACAGGTATCCGGTAAGCGGCAGGGTCGGAACAGGAGAGCGCACGAGGGAGCTTCCAGGGG
GAAACGCCTGGTATCTTTATAGTCCTGTCGGGTTTCGCCACCTCTGACTTGAGCGTCGATTTTTGTGATG
CTCGTCAGGGGGGCGGAGCCTATGGAAAAACGCCAGCAACGCGGCCTTTTTACGGTTCCTGGCCTTTTGC
TGGCCTTTTGCTCACATGTT
