>Addgene plasmid #81917 | pDONR223_PSG2_WT | depositor partial sequence | sequence record 155236 | Insert sequence
ATGGGGCCCCTCTCAGCCCCTCCCTGCACAGAGCACATCAAATGGAAGGGGCTCCTGCTCACAGCATCAC
TTTTAAACTTCTGGAACCTGCCCACCACTGCCCAAGTCACGATTGAAGCCCAGCCACCAAAAGTTTCCGA
GGGGAAGGATGTTCTTCTACTTGTCCACAATTTGCCCCAGAATCTTACTGGCTACATCTGGTACAAAGGG
CAAATCAGGGACCTCTACCATTACATTACATCATATGTAGTAGACGGTCAAATAATTATATATGGGCCTG
CATATAGTGGACGAGAAACAGCATATTCCAATGCATCCCTGCTGATCCAGAATGTCACCCGGGAGGACGC
AGGATCCTACACCTTACACATCATAAAGCGAGGTGATGGGACTAGAGGAGTAACTGGATATTTCACCTTC
ACCTTATACCTGGAGACTCCCAAGCCCTCCATCTCCAGCAGCAACTTAAACCCCAGGGAGGCCATGGAAA
CTGTGATCTTAACCTGTGATCCTGAGACTCCGGACACAAGCTACCAGTGGTGGATGAATGGTCAGAGCCT
CCCTATGACTCACAGGTTTCAGCTGTCCGAAACCAACAGGACCCTCTTTCTATTTGGTGTCACAAAGTAT
ACTGCAGGACCCTATGAATGTGAAATACGGAACTCAGGGAGTGCCAGCCGCAGTGACCCAGTCACCCTGA
ATCTCCTCCATGGTCCAGACCTCCCCAGAATTCACCCTTCATACACCAATTACCGTTCAGGAGATAACCT
CTACTTGTCTTGCTTCGCGAACTCTAACCCACCGGCACAGTATTCTTGGACAATTAATGGGAAGTTTCAG
CAATCAGGACAAAATCTGTTTATCCCCCAAATTACTACAAAGCATAGCGGGCTCTATGTTTGCTCTGTTC
GTAACTCAGCCACTGGCGAGGAAAGCTCCACGTCGTTGACAGTCAAAGTCTCTGCTTCTACAAGAATAGG
ACTTCTTCCTCTCCTTATCCAACA
